>Addgene plasmid #173128 | pDONR221-kcnj2b | addgene full sequence | sequence record 342866 | Addgene NGS Result
CTTTCCTGCGTTATCCCCTGATTCTGTGGATAACCGTATTACCGCCTTTGAGTGAGCTGATACCGCTCGC
CGCAGCCGAACGACCGAGCGCAGCGAGTCAGTGAGCGAGGAAGCGGAAGAGCGCCCAATACGCAAACCGC
CTCTCCCCGCGCGTTGGCCGATTCATTAATGCAGCTGGCACGACAGGTTTCCCGACTGGAAAGCGGGCAG
TGAGCGCAACGCAATTAATACGCGTACCGCTAGCCAGGAAGAGTTTGTAGAAACGCAAAAAGGCCATCCG
TCAGGATGGCCTTCTGCTTAGTTTGATGCCTGGCAGTTTATGGCGGGCGTCCTGCCCGCCACCCTCCGGG
CCGTTGCTTCACAACGTTCAAATCCGCTCCCGGCGGATTTGTCCTACTCAGGAGAGCGTTCACCGACAAA
CAACAGATAAAACGAAAGGCCCAGTCTTCCGACTGAGCCTTTCGTTTTATTTGATGCCTGGCAGTTCCCT
ACTCTCGCGTTAACGCTAGCATGGATGTTTTCCCAGTCACGACGTTGTAAAACGACGGCCAGTCTTAAGC
TCGGGCCCCAAATAATGATTTTATTTTGACTGATAGTGACCTGTTCGTTGCAACAAATTGATGAGCAATG
CTTTTTTATAATGCCAACTTTGTACAAAAAAGCAGGCTTCACCATGGGAAGCGTGAGAGCCCACCGATAC
AGCATAGTTTCCTCAGAAGAAGGTGGGATGAAGTTGTCCCCCATTGCTATTCAAAACGGCTACGGCAATG
GAAAAGTGAGCACCACAGATCACGAGCAACAGCAAACGCAAAACCGATTCGTCAACAAGGATGGACGCTG
CAATGTACAGTTCATCAACATGAGCGAAAAAGGTCAGCGATACCTAGCTGATATCTTCACAACATGCGTT
GACATTCGCTGGCGTTGGATGATGGTCCTTTTTTTCCTGTCCTTCCTATTGTCTTGGCTTATTTTTGGAC
TTATATTCTGGCTCGTTGCATATACATCTGGCGACTTGGATAATCAAGTGCAGATATGCATTTCGAATGT
TGACAGTTTTACTGCGGCTTTCCTGTTTTCGGTAGAAACACAAACGACTATTGGATATGGCTACCGCTAT
GTGACGGAGGACTGCCCCATTGCTGTGTTCATGGTGGTTTTTCAGAGCATCCTGGGATGCATCATTGATG
CATTCATCATTGGTGCGGTCATGGCTAAGATGGCCAAGCCTAAAAAACGAAATGAAACCCTAGTGTTCAG
TCAATATGCAACAATCGCAATGAGGGACGGTAAACTGTGCCTAATGTGGAGAGTCGGGAACCTCCGCAAA
AGTCACCTGGTGGAGGCACACGTCCGCGCTCAGCTGCTCAAATCCCGCACCACAGCTGAGGGCGAATTCA
TCCCTCTGGATCAGTTAGACATTGATGTCGGATTCGACACTGGTATTGACCGTATATTTTTAGTGTCCCC
CATCACCATCGTCCATGAGATTGACGAGGACAGTCCATTCTATGACATGAGCAAACAGGAACTGGAAAGT
TCCGAGCTGGAAATAGTGGTGATTTTGGAGGGCATGGTGGAAGCTACAGCCATGACCACTCAGTGTCGAA
GCTCTTACGTGACTAGCGAAATCCTGTGGGGCCATCGCTTTGAGCCGGTCCTTTTTGAGGAGAAGAATCA
TTACAAGGTGGACTACTCGCACTTCGAAAACACCTACGAGGTTCCCAACACACCTCAATGCAGCGCTCGA
GATTTGGCAGAGAAGACGTACATAATGTCTAATTCAAACTCTTTTTGTTACGAGAATGAAGTCGCTTTCA
TGGATAAAGAGGAAACGGAGGATGATGATGATGACGATGATGATGAGCAGATTAACATCAGGAGGGACAG
TGTGGTTTTAGAGGGATCCAATATGGACGATGTCAAAAGCACAGCTTCTAGTCAGGACACTTTACCACTA
CAGCTCAAACCTTTAAGACAACAGCCTGAGATCTGAGACCCAGCTTTCTTGTACAAAGTTGGCATTATAA
GAAAGCATTGCTTATCAATTTGTTGCAACGAACAGGTCACTATCAGTCAAAATAAAATCATTATTTGCCA
TCCAGCTGATATCCCCTATAGTGAGTCGTATTACATGGTCATAGCTGTTTCCTGGCAGCTCTGGCCCGTG
TCTCAAAATCTCTGATGTTACATTGCACAAGATAAAAATATATCATCATGAACAATAAAACTGTCTGCTT
ACATAAACAGTAATACAAGGGGTGTTATGAGCCATATTCAACGGGAAACGTCGAGGCCGCGATTAAATTC
CAACATGGATGCTGATTTATATGGGTATAAATGGGCTCGCGATAATGTCGGGCAATCAGGTGCGACAATC
TATCGCTTGTATGGGAAGCCCGATGCGCCAGAGTTGTTTCTGAAACATGGCAAAGGTAGCGTTGCCAATG
ATGTTACAGATGAGATGGTCAGACTAAACTGGCTGACGGAATTTATGCCTCTTCCGACCATCAAGCATTT
TATCCGTACTCCTGATGATGCATGGTTACTCACCACTGCGATCCCCGGAAAAACAGCATTCCAGGTATTA
GAAGAATATCCTGATTCAGGTGAAAATATTGTTGATGCGCTGGCAGTGTTCCTGCGCCGGTTGCATTCGA
TTCCTGTTTGTAATTGTCCTTTTAACAGCGATCGCGTATTTCGTCTCGCTCAGGCGCAATCACGAATGAA
TAACGGTTTGGTTGATGCGAGTGATTTTGATGACGAGCGTAATGGCTGGCCTGTTGAACAAGTCTGGAAA
GAAATGCATAAACTTTTGCCATTCTCACCGGATTCAGTCGTCACTCATGGTGATTTCTCACTTGATAACC
TTATTTTTGACGAGGGGAAATTAATAGGTTGTATTGATGTTGGACGAGTCGGAATCGCAGACCGATACCA
GGATCTTGCCATCCTATGGAACTGCCTCGGTGAGTTTTCTCCTTCATTACAGAAACGGCTTTTTCAAAAA
TATGGTATTGATAATCCTGATATGAATAAATTGCAGTTTCATTTGATGCTCGATGAGTTTTTCTAATCAG
AATTGGTTAATTGGTTGTAACACTGGCAGAGCATTACGCTGACTTGACGGGACGGCGCAAGCTCATGACC
AAAATCCCTTAACGTGAGTTACGCGTCGTTCCACTGAGCGTCAGACCCCGTAGAAAAGATCAAAGGATCT
TCTTGAGATCCTTTTTTTCTGCGCGTAATCTGCTGCTTGCAAACAAAAAAACCACCGCTACCAGCGGTGG
TTTGTTTGCCGGATCAAGAGCTACCAACTCTTTTTCCGAAGGTAACTGGCTTCAGCAGAGCGCAGATACC
AAATACTGTTCTTCTAGTGTAGCCGTAGTTAGGCCACCACTTCAAGAACTCTGTAGCACCGCCTACATAC
CTCGCTCTGCTAATCCTGTTACCAGTGGCTGCTGCCAGTGGCGATAAGTCGTGTCTTACCGGGTTGGACT
CAAGACGATAGTTACCGGATAAGGCGCAGCGGTCGGGCTGAACGGGGGGTTCGTGCACACAGCCCAGCTT
GGAGCGAACGACCTACACCGAACTGAGATACCTACAGCGTGAGCTATGAGAAAGCGCCACGCTTCCCGAA
GGGAGAAAGGCGGACAGGTATCCGGTAAGCGGCAGGGTCGGAACAGGAGAGCGCACGAGGGAGCTTCCAG
GGGGAAACGCCTGGTATCTTTATAGTCCTGTCGGGTTTCGCCACCTCTGACTTGAGCGTCGATTTTTGTG
ATGCTCGTCAGGGGGGCGGAGCCTATGGAAAAACGCCAGCAACGCGGCCTTTTTACGGTTCCTGGCCTTT
TGCTGGCCTTTTGCTCACATGTT
Features (pLannotate 1.2.2; 10 found; start..end, strand, type, name):
    121..213     +  CDS            lacI (fragment): lac repressor; lacI; The lac repressor binds to the lac operator to inhibit transcription in E. coli. This inhibition can be relieved by adding lactose or isopropyl-β-D-thiogalactopyranoside (IPTG).
    268..295     -  terminator     rrnB T2 terminator: transcription terminator T2 from the E. coli rrnB gene
    427..470     +  terminator     rrnB T1 terminator: Escherichia coli rrnB; transcription terminator T1 from the E. coli rrnB gene
    517..553     -  CDS            lacZα (fragment): LacZα fragment of β-galactosidase; lacZ fragment
    569..668     +  protein_bind   attL1: mutant version of attL; recombination site for the Gateway® LR reaction LR Clonase™
    674..1993    +  CDS            Kcnj2: KCNJ2_MOUSE - Also known as Irk1. Experimental evidence at protein level: Swiss-Prot protein existence level 1. Probably participates in establishing action potential waveform and excitability of neuronal and muscle tissues. Inward rectifier potassium channels are characterized by a greater tendency to allow potassium to flow into the cell rather than out of it. Their voltage dependence is regulated by the concentration of extracellular potassium; as external potassium is raised, the voltage range of the channel opening shifts to more positive voltages. The inward rectification is mainly due t
   1998..2097    -  protein_bind   attL2: mutant version of attL; recombination site for the Gateway® LR reaction LR Clonase™
   2115..2133    -  promoter       T7 promoter: promoter for bacteriophage T7 RNA polymerase
   2267..3076    +  CDS            KanR: aminoglycoside phosphotransferase; aph(3')-Ia; confers resistance to kanamycin in bacteria or G418 (Geneticin®) in eukaryotes
   3223..3811    +  rep_origin     ori: high-copy-number ColE1/pMB1/pBR322/pUC origin of replication
