[The description below was written by a language model from this plasmid's Addgene catalogue record and pLannotate feature annotations shown in this document.]
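Description:
pDONR221-kcnj2b is a Gateway middle entry clone built on the Invitrogen pDONR221 backbone, carrying the zebrafish (Danio rerio) kcnj2b gene, also known as kir2.1b, which encodes an inwardly rectifying potassium channel. The roughly 1.3 kb insert was amplified by RT-PCR from a pool of mixed 1–3 days post-fertilization zebrafish embryos and recombined into the donor vector. In the 3,873 bp plasmid the coding sequence sits between attL1 and attL2. The automated annotation labels this open reading frame by its similarity to mouse Kcnj2, but the catalogue record identifies it as the zebrafish paralogue. The plasmid is maintained in E. coli at high copy through a ColE1/pUC-type origin and is selected with kanamycin via an aminoglycoside phosphotransferase gene. rrnB T1 and T2 terminators lie upstream of the attL1 site, where they insulate the insert from read-through transcription. The short lacI and lacZα fragments detected nearby are backbone remnants with no functional role.

There is no promoter at the 5′ end of the insert, so the gene is not expressed from this plasmid as it stands. A T7 promoter lies just beyond attL2 on the opposite strand, pointing back into the 3′ end of the gene, so in vitro transcription with T7 RNA polymerase produces antisense RNA. This makes the clone suitable as a template for antisense riboprobes, for example to map kcnj2b expression in zebrafish embryos by in situ hybridization. Alternatively, the attL sites allow LR recombination of the coding sequence into Gateway destination vectors, where a chosen promoter and other elements can drive expression. M13 forward and reverse primer sites flank the cassette for sequence verification.
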