Addgene plasmid #173128: pDONR221-kcnj2b
Purpose: This gene was cloned into the gateway middle entry vector. It can be used for generating antisense riboprobe or gene expression using a gateway system.
Depositing lab: GuangJun Zhang. Depositing organization: Purdue University. Publication: Evolution of inwardly rectifying potassium channels and their gene expression in zebrafish embryos. Silic MR, Murata SH, Park SJ, Zhang G. Dev Dyn. 2021 Sep 23. doi: 10.1002/dvdy.425. PubMed 34558132.
Backbone
  Vector backbone: pDONR221
  Backbone manufacturer: Invitrogen
  Backbone size w/o insert (bp): 2550
  Total vector size (bp): 3873
  Vector type: PCR cloning vector
Growth in bacteria
  Bacterial resistance: Kanamycin, 50 μg/mL
  Growth temperature: 37°C
  Growth strain: DH5alpha
  Copy number: High Copy
Gene/Insert
  Gene/Insert name: kcnj2b (alt names: kir2.1b; si:ch211-8c17.5)
  Species: D. rerio (zebrafish)
  Insert size (bp): 1323
  GenBank ID: XM_017354866.2
  Entrez Gene: kcnj2b (a.k.a. Kir2., si:ch211-8c17.5)
  Promoter: No promoter at 5 end; T7 promoter at 3 end.
  Cloning method: Gateway Cloning
  Sequencing primers: 5′ M13F; 3′ M13R
Terms and licenses: Academic/Nonprofit Terms; Industry Terms: Not Available to Industry
Depositor comments: This gene was cloned from a pool of mixed zebrafish embryos (1-3dpf) using RT-PCR.
How to cite: pDONR221-kcnj2b was a gift from GuangJun Zhang (Addgene plasmid # 173128 ; http://n2t.net/addgene:173128 ; RRID:Addgene_173128)
